>Addgene plasmid #186329 | pcDNA3.1-Pur-mEGFP | addgene full sequence | sequence record 400611 | Addgene NGS Result
CACGTGCTACGAGATTTCGATTCCACCGCCGCCTTCTATGAAAGGTTGGGCTTCGGAATCGTTTTCCGGG
ACGCCGGCTGGATGATCCTCCAGCGCGGGGATCTCATGCTGGAGTTCTTCGCCCACCCCAACTTGTTTAT
TGCAGCTTATAATGGTTACAAATAAAGCAATAGCATCACAAATTTCACAAATAAAGCATTTTTTTCACTG
CATTCTAGTTGTGGTTTGTCCAAACTCATCAATGTATCTTATCATGTCTGTATACCGTCGACCTCTAGCT
AGAGCTTGGCGTAATCATGGTCATAGCTGTTTCCTGTGTGAAATTGTTATCCGCTCACAATTCCACACAA
CATACGAGCCGGAAGCATAAAGTGTAAAGCCTGGGGTGCCTAATGAGTGAGCTAACTCACATTAATTGCG
TTGCGCTCACTGCCCGCTTTCCAGTCGGGAAACCTGTCGTGCCAGCTGCATTAATGAATCGGCCAACGCG
CGGGGAGAGGCGGTTTGCGTATTGGGCGCTCTTCCGCTTCCTCGCTCACTGACTCGCTGCGCTCGGTCGT
TCGGCTGCGGCGAGCGGTATCAGCTCACTCAAAGGCGGTAATACGGTTATCCACAGAATCAGGGGATAAC
GCAGGAAAGAACATGTGAGCAAAAGGCCAGCAAAAGGCCAGGAACCGTAAAAAGGCCGCGTTGCTGGCGT
TTTTCCATAGGCTCCGCCCCCCTGACGAGCATCACAAAAATCGACGCTCAAGTCAGAGGTGGCGAAACCC
GACAGGACTATAAAGATACCAGGCGTTTCCCCCTGGAAGCTCCCTCGTGCGCTCTCCTGTTCCGACCCTG
CCGCTTACCGGATACCTGTCCGCCTTTCTCCCTTCGGGAAGCGTGGCGCTTTCTCATAGCTCACGCTGTA
GGTATCTCAGTTCGGTGTAGGTCGTTCGCTCCAAGCTGGGCTGTGTGCACGAACCCCCCGTTCAGCCCGA
CCGCTGCGCCTTATCCGGTAACTATCGTCTTGAGTCCAACCCGGTAAGACACGACTTATCGCCACTGGCA
GCAGCCACTGGTAACAGGATTAGCAGAGCGAGGTATGTAGGCGGTGCTACAGAGTTCTTGAAGTGGTGGC
CTAACTACGGCTACACTAGAAGAACAGTATTTGGTATCTGCGCTCTGCTGAAGCCAGTTACCTTCGGAAA
AAGAGTTGGTAGCTCTTGATCCGGCAAACAAACCACCGCTGGTAGCGGTGGTTTTTTTGTTTGCAAGCAG
CAGATTACGCGCAGAAAAAAAGGATCTCAAGAAGATCCTTTGATCTTTTCTACGGGGTCTGACGCTCAGT
GGAACGAAAACTCACGTTAAGGGATTTTGGTCATGAGATTATCAAAAAGGATCTTCACCTAGATCCTTTT
AAATTAAAAATGAAGTTTTAAATCAATCTAAAGTATATATGAGTAAACTTGGTCTGACAGTTACCAATGC
TTAATCAGTGAGGCACCTATCTCAGCGATCTGTCTATTTCGTTCATCCATAGTTGCCTGACTCCCCGTCG
TGTAGATAACTACGATACGGGAGGGCTTACCATCTGGCCCCAGTGCTGCAATGATACCGCGAGACCCACG
CTCACCGGCTCCAGATTTATCAGCAATAAACCAGCCAGCCGGAAGGGCCGAGCGCAGAAGTGGTCCTGCA
ACTTTATCCGCCTCCATCCAGTCTATTAATTGTTGCCGGGAAGCTAGAGTAAGTAGTTCGCCAGTTAATA
GTTTGCGCAACGTTGTTGCCATTGCTACAGGCATCGTGGTGTCACGCTCGTCGTTTGGTATGGCTTCATT
CAGCTCCGGTTCCCAACGATCAAGGCGAGTTACATGATCCCCCATGTTGTGCAAAAAAGCGGTTAGCTCC
TTCGGTCCTCCGATCGTTGTCAGAAGTAAGTTGGCCGCAGTGTTATCACTCATGGTTATGGCAGCACTGC
ATAATTCTCTTACTGTCATGCCATCCGTAAGATGCTTTTCTGTGACTGGTGAGTACTCAACCAAGTCATT
CTGAGAATAGTGTATGCGGCGACCGAGTTGCTCTTGCCCGGCGTCAATACGGGATAATACCGCGCCACAT
AGCAGAACTTTAAAAGTGCTCATCATTGGAAAACGTTCTTCGGGGCGAAAACTCTCAAGGATCTTACCGC
TGTTGAGATCCAGTTCGATGTAACCCACTCGTGCACCCAACTGATCTTCAGCATCTTTTACTTTCACCAG
CGTTTCTGGGTGAGCAAAAACAGGAAGGCAAAATGCCGCAAAAAAGGGAATAAGGGCGACACGGAAATGT
TGAATACTCATACTCTTCCTTTTTCAATATTATTGAAGCATTTATCAGGGTTATTGTCTCATGAGCGGAT
ACATATTTGAATGTATTTAGAAAAATAAACAAATAGGGGTTCCGCGCACATTTCCCCGAAAAGTGCCACC
TGACGTCGACGGATCGGGAGATCTCCCGATCCCCTATGGTGCACTCTCAGTACAATCTGCTCTGATGCCG
CATAGTTAAGCCAGTATCTGCTCCCTGCTTGTGTGTTGGAGGTCGCTGAGTAGTGCGCGAGCAAAATTTA
AGCTACAACAAGGCAAGGCTTGACCGACAATTGCATGAAGAATCTGCTTAGGGTTAGGCGTTTTGCGCTG
CTTCGCGATGTACGGGCCAGATATACGCGTTGACATTGATTATTGACTAGTTATTAATAGTAATCAATTA
CGGGGTCATTAGTTCATAGCCCATATATGGAGTTCCGCGTTACATAACTTACGGTAAATGGCCCGCCTGG
CTGACCGCCCAACGACCCCCGCCCATTGACGTCAATAATGACGTATGTTCCCATAGTAACGCCAATAGGG
ACTTTCCATTGACGTCAATGGGTGGAGTATTTACGGTAAACTGCCCACTTGGCAGTACATCAAGTGTATC
ATATGCCAAGTACGCCCCCTATTGACGTCAATGACGGTAAATGGCCCGCCTGGCATTATGCCCAGTACAT
GACCTTATGGGACTTTCCTACTTGGCAGTACATCTACGTATTAGTCATCGCTATTACCATGGTGATGCGG
TTTTGGCAGTACATCAATGGGCGTGGATAGCGGTTTGACTCACGGGGATTTCCAAGTCTCCACCCCATTG
ACGTCAATGGGAGTTTGTTTTGGCACCAAAATCAACGGGACTTTCCAAAATGTCGTAACAACTCCGCCCC
ATTGACGCAAATGGGCGGTAGGCGTGTACGGTGGGAGGTCTATATAAGCAGAGCTCTCTGGCTAACTAGA
GAACCCACTGCTTACTGGCTTATCGAAATTAATACGACTCACTATAGGGAGACCCAAGCTGGCTAGCGTT
TAAACGGGCCCTCTAGACTCGAGATGGTGAGCAAGGGCGAGCTGTTCACCGGGGTGGTGCCCATCCTGGT
CGAGCTGGACGGCGACGTAAACGGCCACAAGTTCAGCGTGTCCGGCGAGGGCGAGGGCGATGCCACCTAC
GGCAAGCTGACCCTGAAGTTCATCTGCACCACCGGCAAGCTGCCCGTGCCCTGGCCCACCCTCGTGACCA
CCCTGACCTACGGCGTGCAGTGCTTCAGCCGCTACCCCGACCACATGAAGCAGCACGACTTCTTCAAGTC
CGCCATGCCCGAAGGCTACGTCCAGGAGCGCACCATCTTCTTCAAGGACGACGGCAACTACAAGACCCGC
GCCGAGGTGAAGTTCGAGGGCGACACCCTGGTGAACCGCATCGAGCTGAAGGGCATCGACTTCAAGGAGG
ACGGCAACATCCTGGGGCACAAGCTGGAGTACAACTACAACAGCCACAACGTCTATATCATGGCCGACAA
GCAGAAGAACGGCATCAAGGTGAACTTCAAGATCCGCCACAACATCGAGGACGGCAGCGTGCAGCTCGCC
GACCACTACCAGCAGAACACCCCCATCGGCGACGGCCCCGTGCTGCTGCCCGACAACCACTACCTGAGCA
CCCAGTCCAAGCTGAGCAAAGACCCCAACGAGAAGCGCGATCACATGGTCCTGAAGGAGCGCGTGACCGC
CGCCGGGATCACTCTCGGCATGGACGAGCTGTACAAGGATATCTGCAGAATTCCACCACACTGGACTAGT
GGATCCGAGCTCGGTACCAAGCTTAAGTTTAAACCGCTGATCAGCCTCGACTGTGCCTTCTAGTTGCCAG
CCATCTGTTGTTTGCCCCTCCCCCGTGCCTTCCTTGACCCTGGAAGGTGCCACTCCCACTGTCCTTTCCT
AATAAAATGAGGAAATTGCATCGCATTGTCTGAGTAGGTGTCATTCTATTCTGGGGGGTGGGGTGGGGCA
GGACAGCAAGGGGGAGGATTGGGAAGACAATAGCAGGCATGCTGGGGATGCGGTGGGCTCTATGGCTTCT
GAGGCGGAAAGAACCAGCTGGGGCTCTAGGGGGTATCCCC
[124 nt withheld, positions 4451-4574]
C
[91 nt withheld, positions 4576-4666]
A
[49 nt withheld, positions 4668-4716]
CCTTTGACGTTGGAGTCCACGTTCTTT
[37 nt withheld, positions 4744-4780]
ACCCTATCTCGGTCTATTCTTTTGATTTATAAGGGATTTTGCCGATTTCGGCCTATTGGTTAAAAAATGA
GCTGATTTAACAAAAATTTAACGCGAATTAATTCTGTGGAATGTGTGTCAGTTAGGGTGTGGAAAGTCCC
CAGGCTCCCCAGCAGGCAGAAGTATGCAAAGCATGCATCTCAATTAGTCAGCAACCAGGTGTGGAAAGTC
CCCAGGCTCCCCAGCAGGCAGAAGTATGCAAAGCATGCATCTCAATTAGTCAGCAACCATAGTCCCGCCC
CTAACTCCGCCCATCCCGCCCCTAACTCCGCCCAGTTCCGCCCATTCTCCGCCCCATGGCTGACTAATTT
TTTTTATTTATGCAGAGGCCGAGGCCGCCTCTGCCTCTGAGCTATTCCAGAAGTAGTGAGGAGGCTTTTT
TGGAGGCCTAGGCTTTTGCAAAAAGCTCCCGGGAGCTTGTATATCCATTTTCGGATCTGATCAGCACGTG
CCTGAGGATGACCGAGTACAAGCCTACCGTGCGCCTGGCCACTCGCGATGATGTGCCCCGCGCCGTCCGC
ACTCTGGCCGCCGCTTTCGCCGACTACCCCGCTACCCGGCACACCGTGGACCCCGACCGGCACATCGAGC
GTGTGACAGAGTTGCAGGAGCTGTTCCTGACCCGCGTCGGGCTGGACATCGGCAAGGTGTGGGTAGCCGA
CGACGGCGCGGCCGTGGCCGTGTGGACTACCCCCGAGAGCGTTGAGGCCGGCGCCGTGTTCGCCGAGATC
GGCCCCCGAATGGCCGAGCTGAGCGGCAGCCGCCTGGCCGCCCAGCAGCAAATGGAGGGCCTGCTTGCCC
CCCATCGTCCCAAGGAGCCTGCCTGGTTTCTGGCCACTGTAGGAGTGAGCCCCGACCACCAGGGCAAGGG
CTTGGGCAGCGCCGTCGTGTTGCCCGGCGTAGAGGCCGCCGAACGCGCCGGTGTGCCCGCCTTTCTCGAA
ACAAGCGCACCAAGAAACCTTCCATTCTACGAGCGCCTGGGCTTCACCGTGACCGCCGATGTCGAGGTGC
CCGAGGGACCTAGGACCTGGTGTATGACACGAAAACCTGGCGCCTAAGGCGCGCC
Features (pLannotate 1.2.2; 20 found; start..end, strand, type, name):
     10..135     +  CDS            ble (fragment): BLE_KLEPN - Experimental evidence at protein level: Swiss-Prot protein existence level 1. Binding protein with a strong affinity to the bleomycin family of antibiotics. Binds to CL990; an antimitotic-antibiotic compound. From Klebsiella pneumoniae.
    130..251     +  polyA_signal   SV40 poly(A) signal: SV40 polyadenylation signal
    324..340     -  protein_bind   lac operator: The lac repressor binds to the lac operator to inhibit transcription in E. coli. This inhibition can be relieved by adding lactose or isopropyl-β-D-thiogalactopyranoside (IPTG). lac repressor encoded by lacI
    348..378     -  promoter       lac promoter: promoter for the E. coli lac operon
    393..414     -  protein_bind   CAP binding site: CAP binding activates transcription in the presence of cAMP. E. coli catabolite activator protein
    427..519     -  CDS            lacI (fragment): lac repressor; lacI; The lac repressor binds to the lac operator to inhibit transcription in E. coli. This inhibition can be relieved by adding lactose or isopropyl-β-D-thiogalactopyranoside (IPTG).
    702..1290    -  rep_origin     ori: high-copy-number ColE1/pMB1/pBR322/pUC origin of replication
   1461..2321    -  CDS            AmpR: β-lactamase; bla; confers resistance to ampicillin, carbenicillin, and related antibiotics
   2322..2426    -  promoter       AmpR promoter: bla
   2485..2537    -  misc_feature   bom (fragment): basis of mobility region from pBR322
   2692..3071    +  enhancer       CMV enhancer: human cytomegalovirus immediate early enhancer
   3072..3275    +  promoter       CMV promoter: human cytomegalovirus (CMV) immediate early promoter
   3271..3304    +  LTR            5' LTR (truncated) (fragment): truncated 5' long terminal repeat (LTR) from HIV-1
   3320..3338    +  promoter       T7 promoter: promoter for bacteriophage T7 RNA polymerase
   3384..4097    +  CDS            mEGFP: enhanced GFP with monomerizing A206K mutation (Zacharias et al., 2002) mammalian codon-optimized
   4181..4405    +  polyA_signal   bGH poly(A) signal: bovine growth hormone polyadenylation signal
   4409..4430    +  promoter       SV40 promoter (fragment): SV40 enhancer and early promoter
   4451..4879    +  rep_origin     f1 ori (sequence partly withheld): f1 bacteriophage origin of replication; arrow indicates direction of (+) strand synthesis
   4893..5222    +  promoter       SV40 promoter: SV40 enhancer and early promoter
   5278..5877    +  CDS            PuroR: puromycin N-acetyltransferase confers resistance to puromycin
