[The description below was written by a language model from this plasmid's Addgene catalogue record and pLannotate feature annotations shown in this document.]
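Description:
pcDNA3.1-Pur-mEGFP is a mammalian expression plasmid built on a home-made pcDNA3.1(-) derivative in which the usual drug marker has been replaced by a puromycin resistance cassette. It is propagated in E. coli as a high-copy plasmid through a ColE1/pUC-type origin and selected with ampicillin via the β-lactamase gene and its native promoter. An f1 phage origin is also present, along with residual lac promoter/operator and other small backbone fragments that have no evident role in the design.

The payload is mEGFP, a mammalian codon-optimized enhanced GFP carrying the monomerizing A206K mutation, cloned between NheI and BamHI sites that remain intact. It is driven by the human cytomegalovirus immediate-early enhancer and promoter and terminated by the bovine growth hormone polyadenylation signal. A T7 promoter lies just upstream of the coding sequence, which would allow in vitro transcription. A separate cassette places puromycin N-acetyltransferase under the SV40 enhancer/early promoter, followed by an SV40 polyadenylation signal, so that transfected cells can be selected or stable lines established with puromycin. The short bleomycin-resistance fragment annotated just after PuroR is probably a remnant of an earlier marker, although the record does not explain it.

The catalogue lists an insert size of 1581 bp, but the annotated mEGFP open reading frame is only about 714 bp, which agrees better with the difference between the stated backbone and total sizes. The record describes the plasmid simply as a fluorescent reporter system, consistent with constitutive green fluorescent labelling of transfected cells or use as a transfection and expression control.
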