Addgene plasmid #186329: pcDNA3.1-Pur-mEGFP
Purpose: Fluorescent reporter system
Depositing lab: Bertrand Collet. Depositing organization: INRAE Jouy-en-Josas.
Backbone
  Vector backbone: pcDNA3.1-(-)-Pur
  Backbone manufacturer: Home construction
  Backbone size w/o insert (bp): 5185
  Total vector size (bp): 5882
  Vector type: Mammalian Expression
  Selectable markers: Puromycin
Growth in bacteria
  Bacterial resistance: Ampicillin, 100 μg/mL
  Growth temperature: 37°C
  Growth strain: DH5alpha
  Copy number: High Copy
Gene/Insert
  Gene/Insert name: mEGFP
  Species: Synthetic
  Insert size (bp): 1581
  Promoter: CMV
  Cloning method: Restriction Enzyme; 5′ cloning site NheI (not destroyed); 3′ cloning site BamHI (not destroyed)
  Sequencing primers: 5′ GGCTAACTAGAGAACCCACTG; 3′ GGCAACTAGAAGGCACAGTC
Terms and licenses: Academic/Nonprofit Terms; Industry Terms: Not Available to Industry
How to cite: pcDNA3.1-Pur-mEGFP was a gift from Bertrand Collet (Addgene plasmid # 186329 ; http://n2t.net/addgene:186329 ; RRID:Addgene_186329)
