>Addgene plasmid #186329 | pcDNA3.1-Pur-mEGFP | depositor partial sequence | sequence record 388793 | pcDNA3_for
TGAATTATACGACTCACTATAGGGAGACCCAAGCTGGCTAGCGTTTAAACGGGCCCTCTAGACTCGAGAT
GGTGAGCAAGGGCGAGCTGTTCACCGGGGTGGTGCCCATCCTGGTCGAGCTGGACGGCGACGTAAACGGC
CACAAGTTCAGCGTGTCCGGCGAGGGCGAGGGCGATGCCACCTACGGCAAGCTGACCCTGAAGTTCATCT
GCACCACCGGCAAGCTGCCCGTGCCCTGGCCCACCCTCGTGACCACCCTGACCTACGGCGTGCAGTGCTT
CAGCCGCTACCCCGACCACATGAAGCAGCACGACTTCTTCAAGTCCGCCATGCCCGAAGGCTACGTCCAG
GAGCGCACCATCTTCTTCAAGGACGACGGCAACTACAAGACCCGCGCCGAGGTGAAGTTCGAGGGCGACA
CCCTGGTGAACCGCATCGAGCTGAAGGGCATCGACTTCAAGGAGGACGGCAACATCCTGGGGCACAAGCT
GGAGTACAACTACAACAGCCACAACGTCTATATCATGGCCGACAAGCAGAAGAACGGCATCAAGGTGAAC
TTCAAGATCCGCCACAACATCGAGGACGGCAGCGTGCAGCTCGCCGACCACTACCAGCAGAACACCCCCA
TCGGCGACGGCCCCGTGCTGCTGCCCGACAACCACTACCTGAGCACCCAGTCCAAGCTGAGCAAAGACCC
CAACGAGAAGCGCGATCACATGGTCCTGAAGGAGCGCGTGACCGCCGCCGGGATCACTCTCGGCATGGAC
GAGCTGTACAAGGATATCTGCAGAATTCCACCACACTGGACTAGTGGATCCGAGCTCGGTACCAAGCTTA
AGTTTAAACCGCTGATCAGCCTCGACTGTGCCTTCTAGTTGCCAGCCATCTGTTGTTTGCCCCTCCCCCG
TGCCTTCCTTGACCCTGGAAGGTGCCACTCCCACTGTCCTTTCCTAATAAAATGAGGAAATTGCATCGCA
TTGTCTGAGTAGGTGTCATTCTATTCTGGGGGGTGGGGTGGGGCAGGACAGCAAGGGGGAGGATTGGGAA
GACAATAGCAGGCATGCTGGGGATGCGGTGGGCTCTATGGCTTCTGAGGCGGAAAGAACCAGCTGGGGCT
CTAGGGGGTATCCCCACGCGCCCTGTAACGGCCCATTAAGCGCGGCGGGTGTG
