>Addgene plasmid #186329 | pcDNA3.1-Pur-mEGFP | depositor partial sequence | sequence record 388794 | pcDNA3_rev
GAAGGGTTAACTTAAGCTTGGGTACCGAGCTCGGATCCACTAGTCCAGTGTGGTGGAATTCTGCAGATAT
CCTTGTACAGCTCGTCCATGCCGAGAGTGATCCCGGCGGCGGTCACGCGCTCCTTCAGGACCATGTGATC
GCGCTTCTCGTTGGGGTCTTTGCTCAGCTTGGACTGGGTGCTCAGGTAGTGGTTGTCGGGCAGCAGCACG
GGGCCGTCGCCGATGGGGGTGTTCTGCTGGTAGTGGTCGGCGAGCTGCACGCTGCCGTCCTCGATGTTGT
GGCGGATCTTGAAGTTCACCTTGATGCCGTTCTTCTGCTTGTCGGCCATGATATAGACGTTGTGGCTGTT
GTAGTTGTACTCCAGCTTGTGCCCCAGGATGTTGCCGTCCTCCTTGAAGTCGATGCCCTTCAGCTCGATG
CGGTTCACCAGGGTGTCGCCCTCGAACTTCACCTCGGCGCGGGTCTTGTAGTTGCCGTCGTCCTTGAAGA
AGATGGTGCGCTCCTGGACGTAGCCTTCGGGCATGGCGGACTTGAAGAAGTCGTGCTGCTTCATGTGGTC
GGGGTAGCGGCTGAAGCACTGCACGCCGTAGGTCAGGGTGGTCACGAGGGTGGGCCAGGGCACGGGCAGC
TTGCCGGTGGTGCAGATGAACTTCAGGGTCAGCTTGCCGTAGGTGGCATCGCCCTCGCCCTCGCCGGACA
CGCTGAACTTGTGGCCGTTTACGTCGCCGTCCAGCTCGACCAGGATGGGCACCACCCCGGTGAACAGCTC
GCCCTTGCTCACCATCTCGAGTCTAGAGGGCCCGTTTAAACGCTAGCCAGCTTGGGTCTCCCTATAGTGA
GTCGTATTAATTTCGATAAGCCAGTAAGCAGTGGGTTCTCTAGTTAGCCAGAGAGCTCTGCTTATATAGA
CCTCCCACCGTACACGCCTACCGCCCATTTGCGTCAATGGGGCGGAGTTGTTACGACATTTTGGAAAGTC
CCGTTGATTTTGGTGCCAAAACAAACTCCCATTGACGTCAATGGGGTGGAGACTTGGAAATCCCCGTGAG
TCAAACCGCTATCCACGCCCATTGATGTACTGCCAAAACCGCATCACCATGGTAATAGCGATGACTAATA
CGTAGATGTACTGCCAAGTAGGAAAGTCCCATAAGGTCATGTACTGGGCATAATGCCAGGCGGGCCATTT
ACCGTCATTGACGTCAATAGGGGGCGTAA
